Addgene plasmid #197806: pJMC-5T-Reverse
Purpose: (Empty Backbone) Level 1 Module 5T destination vector (reverse orientation MoClo insert)
Depositing lab: Daniel Voytas. Depositing organization: University of Minnesota. Publication: An extensible vector toolkit and parts library for advanced engineering of plant genomes. Chamness JC, Kumar J, Cruz AJ, Rhuby E, Holum MJ, Cody JP, Tibebu R, Gamo ME, Starker CG, Zhang F, Voytas DF. Plant Genome. 2023 Mar 9:e20312. doi: 10.1002/tpg2.20312. PubMed 36896468.
Backbone
  Vector backbone: Unspecified
  Backbone manufacturer: Self-made
  Vector type: Unspecified
Growth in bacteria
  Bacterial resistance: Chloramphenicol and Ampicillin, 25 & 100 μg/mL
  Growth temperature: 37°C
  Growth strain: ccdB Survival
  Copy number: High Copy
Gene/Insert
  Gene/Insert name: None
Terms and licenses: Academic/Nonprofit Terms; Industry Terms: Not Available to Industry
Depositor comments: Please visit https://www.biorxiv.org/content/10.1101/2022.10.15.511792v1 for bioRxiv preprint.
How to cite: pJMC-5T-Reverse was a gift from Daniel Voytas (Addgene plasmid # 197806 ; http://n2t.net/addgene:197806 ; RRID:Addgene_197806)
