[The description below was written by a language model from this plasmid's Addgene catalogue record and pLannotate feature annotations shown in this document.]
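Description:
pJMC-5T-Reverse is a small (about 3.5 kb) empty destination vector from a modular cloning toolkit built for engineering plant genomes. It serves as the Level 1 acceptor for the "Module 5T" position, and it is the variant that takes a MoClo-assembled insert in the reverse orientation relative to the module. The catalogue lists the backbone as self-made and does not specify a vector type. No gene or insert is present.

The plasmid replicates in E. coli from a high-copy ColE1/pUC-type origin. A very short fragment annotated as RSF origin sits at the start of the record and is unlikely to be a functional second origin. Ampicillin resistance (β-lactamase with its own promoter) is the backbone marker. The remaining features form a typical counter-selectable dropout cassette: a chloramphenicol acetyltransferase gene with a cat promoter fragment and an upstream lac UV5 promoter, followed by a partial ccdA sequence and a complete ccdB toxin gene. Because CcdB poisons DNA gyrase, the empty vector must be maintained in a ccdB-tolerant strain, which explains the dual chloramphenicol and ampicillin selection.

In use, this cassette would be expected to be replaced by assembled parts. Transformation into a standard ccdB-sensitive strain then eliminates uncut or religated vector, leaving ampicillin-resistant recombinants. The feature table does not annotate the Type IIS restriction sites or overhangs that define the 5T position and the insert orientation. It also shows no plant-specific elements such as T-DNA borders, so the resulting module is presumably passed on to a higher-level vector in the toolkit.
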