Features (pLannotate 1.2.2; 9 found; start..end, strand, type, name):
      1..23      +  rep_origin     RSF ori (fragment): Plasmids containing the RSF 1030 origin of replication can be propagated in E. coli cells that contain additional plasmids with compatible origins.
     86..116     +  promoter       lac UV5 promoter: E. coli lac promoter with an "up" mutation
    140..169     +  promoter       cat promoter (fragment): promoter of the E. coli cat gene encoding chloramphenicol acetyltransferase
    170..850     +  CDS            CmR: chloramphenicol acetyltransferase confers resistance to chloramphenicol
   1007..1165    +  CDS            ccdA (fragment): CCDA_ECO57 - Also known as H, letA. Experimental evidence at protein level: Swiss-Prot protein existence level 1. Antitoxin component of a type II toxin-antitoxin (TA) system which inhibits the post-segregational killing (PSK) of plasmid-free cells, also referred to as a plasmid addiction system. Binds to and blocks the activity of CcdB; will also remove bound CcdB protein from the CcdB-GyrA complex by forming a CcdA-CcdB complex, a process termed rejuvenation. Functions as a transcriptional corepressor for the ccdAB operon, repression also requires CcdB (By similarity). From Escherichia coli
   1170..1472    +  CDS            ccdB: CCDB_ECOLI - Also known as G, letB, letD. Experimental evidence at protein level: Swiss-Prot protein existence level 1. Toxic component of a type II toxin-antitoxin (TA) system, functioning in plasmid maintainence. Responsible for the post- segregational killing (PSK) of plasmid-free cells, also referred to as a plasmid addiction system. Half-life of over 2 hours. Cell killing by CcdB is accompanied by filamentation, defects in chromosome and plasmid segregation, defects in cell division, formation of anucleate cells, decreased DNA synthesis and plasmid loss. Interferes with the activity of DN
   1557..1657    +  promoter       AmpR promoter: bla
   1658..2518    +  CDS            AmpR: β-lactamase; bla; confers resistance to ampicillin, carbenicillin, and related antibiotics
   2725..3313    +  rep_origin     ori: high-copy-number ColE1/pMB1/pBR322/pUC origin of replication
>Addgene plasmid #197806 | pJMC-5T-Reverse | addgene full sequence | sequence record 390575 | Addgene NGS Result
GTCAGTGAGCGAGGAAGCGGAAGAGCGCCCACCTGCTTTTCCTCGGCGCGCCAGCGTGAGACCGGCCGCA
TTAGGCACCCCAGGCTTTACACTTTATGCTTCCGGCTCGTATAATGTGTGGATTTTGAGTTAGGATCCGT
CGAGATTTTCAGGAGCTAAGGAAGCTAAAATGGAGAAAAAAATCACTGGATATACCACCGTTGATATATC
CCAATGGCATCGTAAAGAACATTTTGAGGCATTTCAGTCAGTCGCTCAATGTACCTATAACCAGACCGTT
CAGCTGGATATTACGGCCTTTTTAAAGACCGTAAAGAAAAATAAGCACAAGTTTTATCCGGCCTTTATTC
ACATTCTTGCCCGCCTGATGAATGCTCATCCGGAATTCCGTATGGCAATGAAAGACGGTGAGCTGGTGAT
ATGGGATAGTGTTCACCCTTGTTACACCGTTTTCCATGAGCAAACTGAAACGTTTTCATCGCTCTGGAGT
GAATACCACGACGATTTCCGGCAGTTTCTACACATATATTCGCAAGATGTGGCGTGTTACGGTGAAAACC
TGGCCTATTTCCCTAAAGGGTTTATTGAGAATATGTTTTTCGTTTCAGCCAATCCCTGGGTGAGTTTCAC
CAGTTTTGATTTAAACGTGGCCAATATGGACAACTTCTTCGCCCCCGTTTTCACCATGGGCAAATATTAT
ACGCAAGGCGACAAGGTGCTGATGCCGCTGGCGATTCAGGTTCATCATGCCGTTTGTGATGGCTTCCATG
TCGGCAGAATGCTTAATGAATTACAACAGTACTGCGATGAGTGGCAGGCGGGGCGTAATCTAGAGGATCC
GGCTTACTAAAAGCCAGATAACAGTATGCGTATTTGCGCGCTGATTTTTGCGGTATAAGAATATATACTG
ATATGTATACCCGAAGTATGTCAAAAGGAGGTATGCTATGAAGCAGCGTATTACAGTGACAGTTGACAGC
GACAGCTATCAGTTGCTCAAGGCATATATGATGTCAATATCTCCGGTCTGGTAAGCACAACCATGCAGAA
TGAAGCCCGTCGTCTGCGTGCCGAACGCTGGAAAGCGGAAAATCAGGAAGGGATGGCTGAGGTCGCCCGG
TTTATTGAAATGAACGGCTCTTTTGCTGACGAGAACAGGGGCTGGTGAAATGCAGTTTAAGGTTTACACC
TATAAAAGAGAGAGCCGTTATCGTCTGTTTGTGGATGTACAGAGTGATATTATTGACACGCCCGGGCGAC
GGATGGTGATCCCCCTGGCCAGTGCACGTCTGCTGTCAGATAAAGTCTCCCGTGAACTTTACCCGGTGGT
GCATATCGGGGATGAAAGCTGGCGCATGATGACCACCGATATGGCCAGTGTGCCGGTTTCCGTTATCGGG
GAAGAAGTGGCTGATCTCAGCCACCGCGAAAATGACATCAAAAACGCCATTAACCTGATGTTCTGGGGAA
TATAAGGTCTCTCTCCGAGCTCAGTGTTTTGCAGGTGTGATGAAAAGCCTTAGGGTCAGGTGGCACTTTT
CGGGGAAATGTGCGATGAACCCCTATTTGTTTATTTTTCTAAATACATTCAAATATGTATCCGCTAATGA
GACAATAACCCTGATAAATGCTTCAATTATATTGAAAAAGGAAGAGTATGAGTATCCAACATTTCCGTGT
CGCCCTTATTCCCTTTTTTGCGGCCTTCTGCCTTCCTGTTTTTGCTCACCCAGAAACGCTGGTGAAAGTA
AAAGATGCTGAAGATCAGTTGGGTGCCCGAGTGGGTTACATTGAACTGGATCTCAACAGCGGCAAAATCT
TAGAGAGTTTTCGCCCCGAAGAACGCTTCCCAATGATGAGCACTTTCAAAGTTCTGCTATGTGGCGCGGT
GTTATCCCGTATTGATGCTGGGCAAGAGCAACTCGGTCGCCGCATACACTATTCTCAGAATGACTTGGTT
GAGTATTCACCAGTCACAGAAAAGCATCTTACGGATGGCATGACAGTAAGAGAATTATGTAGTGCTGCCA
TAACCATGAGTGATAACACTGCGGCCAACTTACTTCTGACAACGATTGGAGGACCGAAGGAGCTAACCGC
TTTTTTGCACAACATGGGGGATCATGTAACTCGCCTTGATCGTTGGGAACCGGAGCTGAATGAAGCCATA
CCAAACGACGAGCGTGACACCACGATGCCTGTAGCAATGGCAACAACTCTCCGCAAACTATTAACTGGCG
AACTACTTACTCTTGCTTCACGCCAGCAACTCATTGACTGGATGGAGGCGTACAAAGTTGCAGGACCACT
TCTGCGCTCGGCACTTCCGGCTGGCTGGTTTATTGCTGATAAATCTGGAGCCGGTGAGCGTGGCTCTCGC
GGTATCATTGCAGCACTGGGGCCAGATGGTAAGCCCTCCCGTATCGTAGTTATCTACACGACGGGGAGTC
AGGCAACTATGGATGAACGAAATAGACAGATCGCTGAGATAGGTGCCTCACTGATTAAGCATTGGTAACT
GTCAGACGAAGGGAAATAAATAGTAGCCCGCCTGATGTGCGGGCTTTTTTTTGGTGGTGGTTACCAGTGT
CGCTTAGCTACCGTAGGTCCTCTTAGGCGGTCCGATTAGCGACATAGTCATCAATGCCTTGACGGCAAAA
TCCCTTAACGTGAGTTTTCGTTCCACTGAGCGTCAGACCCCGTAGAAAAGATCAAAGGATCTTCTTGAGA
TCCTTTTTTTCTGCGCGTAATCTGCTGCTTGCAAACAAAAAAACCACCGCTACCAGCGGTGGTTTGTTTG
CCGGATCAAGAGCTACTAACTCTTTTTCCGAAGGTAACTGGCTTCAGCAGAGCGCAGATACCAAATACTG
TTCTTCTAGTGTAGCCGTAGTTAGGCCACCACTTCAAGAACTCTGTAGCACCGCCTACATACCTCGCTCT
GCTAATCCTGTTACCAGTGGCTGCTGCCAGTGGCGATAAGTCGTGTCTTACCGGGTTGGACTCAAGACGA
TAGTTACCGGATAAGGCGCAGCGGTCGGGCTGAACGGGGGGTTCGTGCTCACAGCCCAGCTTGGAGCGAA
CGACCTACACCGAACTGAGATACCTACAGCGTGAGCTATGAGAAAGCGCCACGCTTCCCGAATGGAGAAA
GGCGGACAGGTATCCGGTAAGCGGCAGGGTCGGAACAGGAGAGCGCACGAGGGAGCTTCCATGGGGAAAC
GCCTGGTATCTTTATAGTCCTGTCGGGTTTCGCCACCTCTGACTTGAGCGTCGATTTTTGTGATGCTCGT
CAGGGGGGCGGAGCCTATGGAAAAACGCCAGCAACGCGGCCTTTTTACGGTTCCTGGCCTTTTGCTGGCC
TTTTGCTCACATGTTCTTTCCTGCGTTATCCCCTGATTCTGTGGATAACCGTATTACCGCCTTTGAGTGA
GCTGATACCGCTCGCCGCAGCCGAACGACCGAGCGCAGCGA
